LOCUS       Exported 2494 bp ds-DNA circular SYN 13-MAY-2021
DEFINITION  Cloning Module.
ACCESSION   .
VERSION     .
KEYWORDS    pUG-489
SOURCE      synthetic DNA construct
  ORGANISM  synthetic DNA construct
REFERENCE   1 (bases 1 to 2494)
  AUTHORS   Kowarschik K, Hoehenwarter W, Marillonnet S, Trujillo M
  TITLE     UbiGate: a synthetic biology toolbox to analyse ubiquitination.
  JOURNAL   New Phytol. 2018 Mar;217(4):1749-1763. doi: 10.1111/nph.14900. Epub
            2017 Nov 30.
  PUBMED    29194629
REFERENCE   2 (bases 1 to 2494)
  AUTHORS   .
  TITLE     Direct Submission
  JOURNAL   Exported May 13, 2021 from SnapGene Server 1.1.58
            http://www.snapgene.com
FEATURES             Location/Qualifiers
     source          1..2494
                     /organism="synthetic DNA construct"
                     /mol_type="other DNA"
     primer_bind     complement(24..42)
                     /label=pBRforEco
                     /note="pBR322 vectors, upsteam of EcoRI site, forward
                     primer"
     promoter        110..214
                     /gene="bla"
                     /label=AmpR promoter
     CDS             434..1225
                     /codon_start=1
                     /gene="aadA"
                     /product="aminoglycoside adenylyltransferase (Murphy,
                     1985)"
                     /label=SmR
                     /note="confers resistance to spectinomycin and
                     streptomycin"
                     /translation="MREAVIAEVSTQLSEVVGVIERHLEPTLLAVHLYGSAVDGGLKPH
                     SDIDLLVTVTVRLDETTRRALINDLLETSASPGESEILRAVEVTIVVHDDIIPWRYPAK
                     RELQFGEWQRNDILAGIFEPATIDIDLAILLTKAREHSVALVGPAAEELFDPVPEQDLF
                     EALNETLTLWNSPPDWAGDERNVVLTLSRIWYSAVTGKIAPKDVAADWAMERLPAQYQP
                     VILEARQAYLGQEEDRLASRADQLEEFVHYVKGEITKVVGK"
     rep_origin      1396..1984
                     /direction=RIGHT
                     /label=ori
                     /note="high-copy-number ColE1/pMB1/pBR322/pUC origin of
                     replication"
     primer_bind     1885..1904
                     /label=pBR322ori-F
                     /note="pBR322 origin, forward primer"
     primer_bind     2138..2155
                     /label=L4440
                     /note="L4440 vector, forward primer"
ORIGIN
        1 gtggctcttc agtggacgaa agggcctcgt gatacgccta tttttatagg ttaatgtcat
       61 gataataatg gtttcttaga cgtcaggtgg cacttttcgg ggaaatgtgc gcggaacccc
      121 tatttgttta tttttctaaa tacattcaaa tatgtatccg ctcatgagac aataaccctg
      181 ataaatgctt caataatatt gaaaaaggaa gagtatgcgc tcacgcaact ggtccagaac
      241 cttgaccgaa cgcagcggtg gtaacggcgc agtggcggtt ttcatggctt gttatgactg
      301 tttttttggg gtacagtcta tgcctcgggc atccaagcag caagcgcgtt acgccgtggg
      361 tcgatgtttg atgttatgga gcagcaacga tgttacgcag cagggcagtc gccctaaaac
      421 aaagttaaac atcatgaggg aagcggtgat cgccgaagta tcgactcaac tatcagaggt
      481 agttggcgtc atcgagcgcc atctcgaacc gacgttgctg gccgtacatt tgtacggctc
      541 cgcagtggat ggcggcctga agccacacag cgatattgat ttgctggtta cggtgaccgt
      601 aaggcttgat gaaacaacgc ggcgagcttt gatcaacgac cttttggaaa cttcggcttc
      661 ccctggagag agcgagattc tccgcgctgt agaagtcacc attgttgtgc acgacgacat
      721 cattccgtgg cgttatccag ctaagcgcga actgcaattt ggagaatggc agcgcaatga
      781 cattcttgca ggtatcttcg agccagccac gatcgacatt gatctggcta tcttgctgac
      841 aaaagcaaga gaacatagcg ttgccttggt aggtccagcg gcggaggaac tctttgatcc
      901 ggttcctgaa caggatctat ttgaggcgct aaatgaaacc ttaacgctat ggaactcgcc
      961 gcccgactgg gctggcgatg agcgaaatgt agtgcttacg ttgtcccgca tttggtacag
     1021 cgcagtaacc ggcaaaatcg cgccgaagga tgtcgctgcc gactgggcaa tggagcgcct
     1081 gccggcccag tatcagcccg tcatacttga agctagacag gcttatcttg gacaagaaga
     1141 agatcgcttg gcctcgcgcg cagatcagtt ggaagaattt gtccattacg taaaaggcga
     1201 gatcaccaag gtagtcggca aataactgtc agaccaagtt tactcatata tactttagat
     1261 tgatttaaaa cttcattttt aatttaaaag gatctaggtg aagatccttt ttgataatct
     1321 catgaccaaa atcccttaac gtgagttttc gttccactga gcgtcagacc ccgtagaaaa
     1381 gatcaaagga tcttcttgag atcctttttt tctgcgcgta atctgctgct tgcaaacaaa
     1441 aaaaccaccg ctaccagcgg tggtttgttt gccggatcaa gagctaccaa ctctttttcc
     1501 gaaggtaact ggcttcagca gagcgcagat accaaatact gtccttctag tgtagccgta
     1561 gttaggccac cacttcaaga actctgtagc accgcctaca tacctcgctc tgctaatcct
     1621 gttaccagtg gctgctgcca gtggcgataa gtcgtgtctt accgggttgg actcaagacg
     1681 atagttaccg gataaggcgc agcggtcggg ctgaacgggg ggttcgtgca cacagcccag
     1741 cttggagcga acgacctaca ccgaactgag atacctacag cgtgagctat gagaaagcgc
     1801 cacgcttccc gaagggagaa aggcggacag gtatccggta agcggcaggg tcggaacagg
     1861 agagcgcacg agggagcttc cagggggaaa cgcctggtat ctttatagtc ctgtcgggtt
     1921 tcgccacctc tgacttgagc gtcgattttt gtgatgctcg tcaggggggc ggagcctatg
     1981 gaaaaacgcc agcaacgcgg cctttttacg gttcctggcc ttttgctggc cttttgctca
     2041 catgttcttt cctgcgttat cccctgattc tgtggataac cgtattaccg cctttgagtg
     2101 agctgatacc gctcgccgca gccgaacgac cgagcgcagc gagtcagtga gcgaggaagc
     2161 ggaagagcgc ccaatacgca aaccgcctct ccccgcgcgt tggccgattc attaatcact
     2221 ctgtggtctc aaatgactat gattaaggtt aagactctca cagggaagga aattgagatt
     2281 gatatcgaac caaccgatac tattgatcgg attaaggaac gtgttgagga gaaagaaggt
     2341 atccctcctg ttcaacaaag gctaatctac gccggaaaac agctagctga tgacaaaacg
     2401 gcaaaggact acaacataga gggaggctct gttcttcatc tggttcttgc ccttaggggt
     2461 ggttttggtc tgctctgagc tttgagacca cgaa
//
