>Addgene plasmid #104715 | pUG-489 | addgene full sequence | sequence record 207006 | Addgene NGS Result
CGCCCAATACGCAAACCGCCTCTCCCCGCGCGTTGGCCGATTCATTAATCACTCTGTGGTCTCAAATGAC
TATGATTAAGGTTAAGACTCTCACAGGGAAGGAAATAGAGATTGATATCGAACCAACCGATACTATTGAT
CGGATTAAGGAACGTGTTGAGGAGAAAGAAGGTATCCCTCCTGTTCAACAAAGGCTAATCTACGCCGGAA
AACAGCTAGCTGATGACAAAACGGCAAAGGACTACAACATAGAGGGAGGCTCTGTTCTTCATCTTGTTCT
TGCCCTTAGGGGTGGTTTTGGTCTGCTCTGAGCTTTGAGACCACGAAGTGGCTCTTCAGTGGACGAAAGG
GCCTCGTGATACGCCTATTTTTATAGGTTAATGTCATGATAATAATGGTTTCTTAGACGTCAGGTGGCAC
TTTTCGGGGAAATGTGCGCGGAACCCCTATTTGTTTATTTTTCTAAATACATTCAAATATGTATCCGCTC
ATGAGACAATAACCCTGATAAATGCTTCAATAATATTGAAAAAGGAAGAGTATGCGCTCACGCAACTGGT
CCAGAACCTTGACCGAACGCAGCGGTGGTAACGGCGCAGTGGCGGTTTTCATGGCTTGTTATGACTGTTT
TTTTTTGGGGTACAGTCTATGCCTCGGGCATCCAAGCAGCAAGCGCGTTACGCCGTGGGTCGATGTTTGA
TGTTATGGAGCAGCAACGATGTTACGCAGCAGGGCAGTCGCCCTAAAACAAAGTTAAACATCATGAGGGA
AGCGGTGATCGCCGAAGTATCGACTCAACTATCAGAGGTAGTTGGCGTCATCGAGCGCCATCTCGAACCG
ACGTTGCTGGCCGTACATTTGTACGGCTCCGCAGTGGATGGCGGCCTGAAGCCACACAGCGATATTGATT
TGCTGGTTACGGTGACCGTAAGGCTTGATGAAACAACGCGGCGAGCTTTGATCAACGACCTTTTGGAAAC
TTCGGCTTCCCCTGGAGAGAGCGAGATTCTCCGCGCTGTAGAAGTCACCATTGTTGTGCACGACGACATC
ATTCCGTGGCGTTATCCAGCTAAGCGCGAACTGCAATTTGGAGAATGGCAGCGCAATGACATTCTTGCAG
GTATCTTCGAGCCAGCCACGATCGACATTGATCTGGCTATCTTGCTGACAAAAGCAAGAGAACATAGCGT
TGCCTTGGTAGGTCCAGCGGCGGAGGAACTCTTTGATCCGGTTCCTGAACAGGATCTATTTGAGGCGCTA
AATGAAACCTTAACGCTATGGAACTCGCCGCCCGACTGGGCTGGCGATGAGCGAAATGTAGTGCTTACGT
TGTCCCGCATTTGGTACAGCGCAGTAACCGGCAAAATCGCGCCGAAGGATGTCGCTGCCGACTGGGCAAT
GGAGCGCCTGCCGGCCCAGTATCAGCCCGTCATACTTGAAGCTAGACAGGCTTATCTTGGACAAGAAGAA
GATCGCTTGGCCTCGCGCGCAGATCAGTTGGAAGAATTTGTCCATTACGTAAAAGGCGAGATCACCAAGG
TAGTCGGCAAATAACTGTCAGACCAAGTTTACTCATATATACTTTAGATTGATTTAAAACTTCATTTTTA
ATTTAAAAGGATCTAGGTGAAGATCCTTTTTGATAATCTCATGACCAAAATCCCTTAACGTGAGTTTTCG
TTCCACTGAGCGTCAGACCCCGTAGAAAAGATCAAAGGATCTTCTTGAGATCCTTTTTTTCTGCGCGTAA
TCTGCTGCTTGCAAACAAAAAAACCACCGCTACCAGCGGTGGTTTGTTTGCCGGATCAAGAGCTACCAAC
TCTTTTTCCGAAGGTAACTGGCTTCAGCAGAGCGCAGATACCAAATACTGTTCTTCTAGTGTAGCCGTAG
TTAGGCCACCACTTCAAGAACTCTGTAGCACCGCCTACATACCTCGCTCTGCTAATCCTGTTACCAGTGG
CTGCTGCCAGTGGCGATAAGTCGTGTCTTACCGGGTTGGACTCAAGACGATAGTTACCGGATAAGGCGCA
GCGGTCGGGCTGAACGGGGGGTTCGTGCACACAGCCCAGCTTGGAGCGAACGACCTACACCGAACTGAGA
TACCTACAGCGTGAGCTATGAGAAAGCGCCACGCTTCCCGAAGGGAGAAAGGCGGACAGGTATCCGGTAA
GCGGCAGGGTCGGAACAGGAGAGCGCACGAGGGAGCTTCCAGGGGGAAACGCCTGGTATCTTTATAGTCC
TGTCGGGTTTCGCCACCTCTGACTTGAGCGTCGATTTTTGTGATGCTCGTCAGGGGGGCGGAGCCTATGG
AAAAACGCCAGCAACGCGGCCTTTTTACGGTTCCTGGCCTTTTGCTGGCCTTTTGCTCACATGTTCTTTC
CTGCGTTATCCCCTGATTCTGTGGATAACCGTATTACCGCCTTTGAGTGAGCTGATACCGCTCGCCGCAG
CCGAACGACCGAGCGCAGCGAGTCAGTGAGCGAGGAAGCGGAAGAG
Features (pLannotate 1.2.2; 7 found; start..end, strand, type, name):
     72..305     +  CDS            NEDD8: NEDD8_HUMAN - Experimental evidence at protein level: Swiss-Prot protein existence level 1. Ubiquitin-like protein which plays an important role in cell cycle control and embryogenesis. Covalent attachment to its substrates requires prior activation by the E1 complex UBE1C-APPBP1 and linkage to the E2 enzyme UBE2M. Attachment of NEDD8 to cullins activates their associated E3 ubiquitin ligase activity, and thus promotes polyubiquitination and proteasomal degradation of cyclins and other regulatory proteins. From Homo sapiens (Human).
    437..541     +  promoter       AmpR promoter: bla
    532..612     -  CDS            int (fragment): INT2_ECOLX - Protein inferred from homology: Swiss-Prot protein existence level 3. Putative integrase believed to be involved in the insertion of antibiotic resistance genes into plasmids and transposons. From Escherichia coli.
    700..756     +  CDS            GmR (fragment): gentamycin acetyltransferase; aacC1; confers resistance to gentamycin
    763..1551    +  CDS            aadA: S3AD_ECOLX - Experimental evidence at protein level: Swiss-Prot protein existence level 1. Mediates bacterial resistance to the antibiotics streptomycin and spectinomycin. From Escherichia coli.
   1725..2313    +  rep_origin     ori: high-copy-number ColE1/pMB1/pBR322/pUC origin of replication
   2496..49      +  CDS            lacI (fragment) (across the origin): lac repressor; lacI; The lac repressor binds to the lac operator to inhibit transcription in E. coli. This inhibition can be relieved by adding lactose or isopropyl-β-D-thiogalactopyranoside (IPTG).
