[The description below was written by a language model from this plasmid's Addgene catalogue record, the feature table of its GenBank file and pLannotate feature annotations shown in this document.]
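Description:
pUG-489 is a small (about 2.5 kb) cloning module from the UbiGate toolbox, a modular synthetic-biology kit for reconstituting and analysing ubiquitination. It is built on the pICH41308 backbone, a Level 0-type acceptor of the MoClo/Golden Gate system. It is maintained in E. coli through a high-copy ColE1/pUC-type origin of replication. Selection is by spectinomycin, conferred by the aadA aminoglycoside adenylyltransferase gene, which also gives streptomycin resistance and lies downstream of an annotated bla (AmpR) promoter. The short integrase, gentamicin acetyltransferase and lacI fragments detected by automated annotation appear to be non-functional remnants of the backbone's construction rather than working parts.

The payload is a roughly 250 bp insert encoding the Arabidopsis thaliana ubiquitin-like modifier RUB1 (AT1G31340), the plant counterpart of NEDD8. The automated feature table labels this open reading frame as human NEDD8. This most likely reflects similarity to the nearest database entry, since the catalogue record gives the species as A. thaliana. NEDD8/RUB proteins are conjugated to cullins through their own E1 and E2 enzymes and thereby activate cullin-based E3 ubiquitin ligases.

The insert was introduced with the type IIS enzyme BpiI, and those sites were destroyed during cloning. According to the depositor, it is released with BsaI for assembly into a Level 1 vector. No promoter, terminator or tag is annotated around the coding sequence, so the plasmid is a storage and donor part rather than an expression construct. Expression elements would be supplied by other modules during assembly.
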