Addgene plasmid #104715: pUG-489
Purpose: Cloning Module
Depositing lab: Marco Trujillo. Depositing organization: Leibniz Institute of Plant Biochemistry (IPB). Publication: UbiGate: a synthetic biology toolbox to analyse ubiquitination. Kowarschik K, Hoehenwarter W, Marillonnet S, Trujillo M. New Phytol. 2018 Mar;217(4):1749-1763. doi: 10.1111/nph.14900. Epub 2017 Nov 30. PubMed 29194629.
Backbone
  Vector backbone: pICH41308
  Backbone manufacturer: self-made
  Backbone size w/o insert (bp): 2251
  Vector type: Synthetic Biology
Growth in bacteria
  Bacterial resistance: Spectinomycin, 50 μg/mL
  Growth temperature: 37°C
  Growth strain: DH5alpha
  Copy number: High Copy
Gene/Insert
  Gene/Insert name: NEDD8 (alt names: AT1G31340; RUB1)
  Species: A. thaliana (mustard weed)
  Insert size (bp): 251
  Entrez Gene: RUB1 (a.k.a. ARABIDOPSIS THALIANA RELATED TO UBIQUITIN 1, ATRUB1, NEDD8, RELATED TO UBIQUITIN 1, RUB1, T19E23.13, T19E23_13)
  Cloning method: Restriction Enzyme; 5′ cloning site BpiI (destroyed during cloning); 3′ cloning site BpiI (destroyed during cloning)
  Sequencing primers: 5′ moclof, agcgaggaagcggaagagcg; 3′ moclor, gccacctgacgtctaagaaacc
Terms and licenses: Academic/Nonprofit Terms; Industry Terms: Not Available to Industry
Depositor comments: release insert with BsaI and clone to Level 1 cloning vector
How to cite: pUG-489 was a gift from Marco Trujillo (Addgene plasmid # 104715 ; http://n2t.net/addgene:104715 ; RRID:Addgene_104715)
